Addgene plasmid #110748: Human USP30 (1-517, WT, MG-38-11)
Purpose: Transient transfection of human USP30
Depositing lab: David Komander. Depositing organization: MRC Laboratory of Molecular Biology. Publication: Mechanism and regulation of the Lys6-selective deubiquitinase USP30. Gersch M, Gladkova C, Schubert AF, Michel MA, Maslen S, Komander D. Nat Struct Mol Biol. 2017 Sep 25. doi: 10.1038/nsmb.3475. PubMed 28945249.
Backbone
  Vector backbone: pTriEx2
  Backbone manufacturer: Merck
  Vector type: Mammalian Expression
Growth in bacteria
  Bacterial resistance: Ampicillin, 100 μg/mL
  Growth temperature: 37°C
  Growth strain: DH5alpha
  Copy number: Unknown
Gene/Insert
  Gene/Insert name: USP30
  Species: H. sapiens (human)
  Entrez Gene: USP30
  Promoter: CMV
  Cloning method: Unknown
  Sequencing primers: 5′ AATACGACTCACTATAGGG; 3′ TCGATCTCAGTGGTATTTGTG
Resource information
  A portion of this plasmid was derived from a plasmid made by: USP30 gene obtained through gene synthesis
Terms and licenses: Academic/Nonprofit Terms; Industry Terms: Not Available to Industry
How to cite: Human USP30 (1-517, WT, MG-38-11) was a gift from David Komander (Addgene plasmid # 110748 ; http://n2t.net/addgene:110748 ; RRID:Addgene_110748)
