[The description below was written by a language model from this plasmid's Addgene catalogue record and pLannotate feature annotations shown in this document.]
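Description:
Human USP30 (1-517, WT, MG-38-11) is a mammalian expression plasmid built on the pTriEx2 backbone, a multi-host vector designed so that a single open reading frame can be expressed in vertebrate cells, insect cells and E. coli. It is propagated in bacteria through a high-copy ColE1/pUC-type origin and selected with ampicillin via the β-lactamase gene.

The insert is a wild-type coding sequence for human USP30, residues 1-517, obtained by gene synthesis. USP30 is a deubiquitinase tethered to the mitochondrial outer membrane that opposes parkin-driven mitophagy and preferentially cleaves Lys6- and Lys11-linked polyubiquitin. The catalogue lists the promoter as CMV. The feature table shows more specifically a CMV immediate-early enhancer joined to the chicken β-actin promoter and a chimeric intron, a CAG-style arrangement that drives strong transcription in transfected mammalian cells. Between this unit and the coding sequence lie a T7 promoter with a lac operator, for IPTG-regulated bacterial expression, and the baculovirus p10 promoter for insect cells. A His-tag sequence is annotated just downstream of the USP30 coding sequence, although the record does not confirm that it is translated in frame with it. This is followed by a rabbit β-globin polyadenylation signal and a T7 terminator; the short annotated HBB fragment probably reflects β-globin-derived 3′ sequence rather than a separate gene.

The cassette is flanked by baculovirus recombination regions (lef2/ORF603 and ORF1629), which would allow transfer into a baculoviral genome, and a single loxP site sits near the backbone. The stated purpose is transient transfection of human USP30 into mammalian cells.
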