Features (pLannotate 1.2.2; 20 found; start..end, strand, type, name):
      4..39      +  CDS            lef2 (fragment): baculovirus late expression factor 2
    181..1008    +  misc_recomb    baculovirus recombination region (lef2/ORF603): contains ORF603 and part of lef2
   1020..1078    +  misc_recomb    baculovirus recombination region (ORF603) (fragment): contains ORF603 and part of lef2
   1140..1443    +  enhancer       CMV enhancer: human cytomegalovirus immediate early enhancer
   1449..1726    +  promoter       chicken β-actin promoter: No description available
   1727..1862    +  intron         hybrid intron (fragment): hybrid between chicken β-actin (CBA) and minute virus of mice (MMV) introns (Gray et al., 2011)
   1951..2081    +  intron         chimeric intron (fragment): chimera between introns from chicken β-actin and rabbit β-globin
   2150..2168    +  promoter       T7 promoter: promoter for bacteriophage T7 RNA polymerase
   2169..2193    +  protein_bind   lac operator: The lac repressor binds to the lac operator to inhibit transcription in E. coli. This inhibition can be relieved by adding lactose or isopropyl-β-D-thiogalactopyranoside (IPTG). lac repressor encoded by lacI
   2209..2318    +  promoter       p10 promoter: baculovirus promoter for expression in insect cells
   2333..3883    +  CDS            USP30: UBP30_HUMAN - Experimental evidence at protein level: Swiss-Prot protein existence level 1. Deubiquitinating enzyme tethered to the mitochondrial outer membrane that acts as a key inhibitor of mitophagy by counteracting the action of parkin (PRKN): hydrolyzes ubiquitin attached by parkin on target proteins, such as RHOT1/MIRO1 and TOMM20, thereby blocking parkin's ability to drive mitophagy (PubMed:18287522, PubMed:24896179, PubMed:25527291, PubMed:25621951). Preferentially cleaves 'Lys-6'- and 'Lys-11'-linked polyubiquitin chains, 2 types of linkage that participate in mitophagic signaling (P
   3890..3907    +  CDS            7xHis (fragment): 6xHis affinity tag
   3919..3987    +  CDS            HBB (fragment): HBB_PONPY - Experimental evidence at transcript level: Swiss-Prot protein existence level 2. Involved in oxygen transport from the lung to the various peripheral tissues. From Pongo pygmaeus (Bornean orangutan).
   4062..4117    +  polyA_signal   β-globin poly(A) signal: rabbit β-globin polyadenylation signal (Gil and Proudfoot, 1987)
   4205..4252    +  terminator     T7 terminator: transcription terminator for bacteriophage T7 RNA polymerase
   4265..4970    +  misc_recomb    baculovirus recombination region (ORF1629): contains part of ORF1629
   4979..5012    +  protein_bind   loxP: Cre-mediated recombination occurs in the 8-bp core sequence (GCATACAT). Cre recombinase
   5180..5767    -  rep_origin     ori: high-copy-number ColE1/pMB1/pBR322/pUC origin of replication
   5780..6640    -  CDS            AmpR: β-lactamase; bla; confers resistance to ampicillin, carbenicillin, and related antibiotics
   6641..6692    -  promoter       AmpR promoter (fragment): bla
>Addgene plasmid #110748 | Human USP30 (1-517, WT, MG-38-11) | addgene full sequence | sequence record 212921 | Addgene NGS Result
TCCTGCATCTTTTAATCAAATCCCAAGATGTGTATAAACGCGCCGGTATGTACAGGAAGAGGTTTATACT
AAACTGTTACATTGCAAACGTGGTTTCGTGTGCCAAGTGTGAAAACCGATGTTTAATCAAGGCTCTGACG
CATTTCTACAACCACGACTCCAAGTGTGTGGGTGAAGTCATGCATCTTTTAATCAAATCCCAAGATGTGT
ATAAACCACCAAACTGCCAAAAAATGAAAACTGTCGACAAGCTCTGTCCGTTTGCTGGCAACTGCAAGGG
TCTCAATCCTATTTGTAATTATTGAATAATAAAACAATTATAAATGTCAAATTTGTTTTTTATTAACGAT
ACAAACCAAACGCAACAAGAACATTTGTAGTATTATCTATAATTGAAAACGCGTAGTTATAATCGCTGAG
GTAATATTTAAAATCATTTTCAAATGATTCACAGTTAATTTGCGACAATATAATTTTATTTTCACATAAA
CTAGACGCCTTGTCGTCTTCTTCTTCGTATTCCTTCTCTTTTTCATTTTTCTCTTCATAAAAATTAACAT
AGTTATTATCGTATCCATATATGTATCTATCGTATAGAGTAAATTTTTTGTTGTCATAAATATATATGTC
TTTTTTAATGGGGTGTATAGTACCGCTGCGCATAGTTTTTCTGTAATTTACAACAGTGCTATTTTCTGGT
AGTTCTTCGGAGTGTGTTGCTTTAATTATTAAATTTATATAATCAATGAATTTGGGATCGTCGGTTTTGT
ACAATATGTTGCCGGCATAGTACGCAGCTTCTTCTAGTTCAATTACACCATTTTTTAGCAGCACCGGATT
AACATAACTTTCCAAAATGTTGTACGAACCGTTAAACAAAAACAGTTCACCTCCCTTTTCTATACTATTG
TCTGCGAGCAGTTGTTTGTTGTTAAAAATAACAGCCATTGTAATGAGACGCACAAACTAATATCACAAAC
TGGAAATGTCTATCAATATATAGTTGCTGATGGCCGGCCGTAATGAGACGCACAAACTAATATCACAAAC
TGGAAATGTCTATCAATATATAGTTGCTCTAGTTATTAATAGTAATCAATTACGGGGTCATTAGTTCATA
GCCCATATATGGAGTTCCGCGTTACATAACTTACGGTAAATGGCCCGCCTGGCTGACCGCCCAACGACCC
CCGCCCATTGACGTCAATAATGACGTATGTTCCCATAGTAACGCCAATAGGGACTTTCCATTGACGTCAA
TGGGTGGAGTATTTACGGTAAACTGCCCACTTGGCAGTACATCAAGTGTATCATATGCCAAGTACGCCCC
CTATTGACGTCAATGACGGTAAATGGCCCGCCTGGCATTATGCCCAGTACATGACCTTATGGGACTTTCC
TACTTGGCAGTACATCTACGTATTAGTCATCGCTATTACCATGCATGGTCGAGGTGAGCCCCACGTTCTG
CTTCACTCTCCCCATCTCCCCCCCCTCCCCACCCCCAATTTTGTATTTATTTATTTTTTAATTATTTTGT
GCAGCGATGGGGGCGGGGGGGGGGGGGGGGCGCGCGCCRGGCGGGGGGGGGGGGGGGGGGGGGGGGGGGG
GGGGGGGGGGGGGGGGTGCGGCGGCAGCCAATCAGAGCGGCGCGCTCCGAAAGTTTCCTTTTATGGCGAG
GCGGCGGCGGCGGCGGCCCTATAAAAAGCGAAGCGCGCGGCGGGCGGGAGTCGCTGCGCGCTGCCTTCGC
CCCGTGCCCCGCTCCGCCGCCGCCTCGCGCCGCCCGCCCCGGCTCTGACTGACCGCGTTACTCCCACAGG
TGAGCGGGCGGGACGGCCCTTCTCCTTCGGGCTGTAATTAGCGCTTGGTTTAATGACGGCTTGTTTCTTT
TCTGTGGCTGCGTGAAAGCCTTGAGGGGCTCCGGGAGGGCCCTTTGTGCGGGGGGAGCGGCTCGGGGCTG
TCCGCGGGGGGACGGCTGCCTTCGGGGGGGACGGGGCAGGGCGGGGTTCGGCTTCTGGCGTGTGACCGGC
GGCTCTAGAGCCTCTGCTAACCATGTTCATGCCTTCTTCTTTTTCCTACAGCTCCTGGGCAACGTGCTGG
TTATTGTGCTGTCTCATCATTTTGGCAAAGAATTGGATCGGACCGAAATTAATACGACTCACTATAGGGG
AATTGTGAGCGGATAACAATTCCCCGGAGTTAATCCGGGACCTTTAATTCAACCCAACACAATATATTAT
AGTTAAATAAGAATTATTATCAAATCATTTGTATATTAATTAAAATACTATACTGTAAATTACATTTTAT
TTACAATCAAAGGAGATATACCATGCTGAGCAGCCGTGCCGAAGCAGCAATGACCGCAGCAGATCGTGCA
ATTCAGCGTTTTCTGCGTACCGGTGCAGCAGTTCGTTATAAAGTTATGAAAAACTGGGGTGTGATTGGTG
GTATTGCAGCAGCACTGGCAGCAGGTATTTATGTTATTTGGGGTCCGATTACCGAACGTAAAAAACGTCG
TAAAGGTCTGGTTCCGGGTCTGGTTAATCTGGGTAATACCTGTTTTATGAATAGCCTGCTGCAGGGTCTG
AGCGCATGTCCGGCATTTATTCGTTGGCTGGAAGAATTCACCAGCCAGTATAGCCGTGATCAGAAAGAAC
CGCCTAGCCATCAGTATCTGAGCCTGACCCTGCTGCATCTGCTGAAAGCACTGAGCTGTCAAGAGGTTAC
CGATGATGAAGTTCTGGATGCAAGCTGTCTGCTGGATGTTCTGCGTATGTATCGTTGGCAGATTAGCAGC
TTTGAAGAACAGGATGCACATGAACTGTTTCATGTTATTACCAGCAGCCTGGAAGATGAACGTGATCGTC
AGCCTCGTGTTACCCACCTGTTTGATGTTCATAGCCTGGAACAGCAGAGCGAAATTACCCCGAAACAAAT
TACCTGTCGTACCCGTGGTAGTCCGCATCCGACCAGCAATCATTGGAAAAGCCAGCATCCGTTTCATGGT
CGTCTGACCAGTAATATGGTTTGTAAACATTGCGAACATCAGAGTCCGGTTCGTTTTGATACCTTTGATA
GCCTGAGCCTGTCAATTCCGGCAGCAACCTGGGGTCATCCGCTGACCCTGGATCATTGTCTGCATCATTT
CATTAGCAGCGAAAGCGTTCGTGATGTTGTTTGTGATAACTGCACCAAAATTGAAGCAAAAGGCACCCTG
AATGGTGAAAAAGTTGAACATCAGCGTACCACCTTTGTGAAACAGCTGAAACTGGGTAAACTGCCGCAGT
GTCTGTGTATTCATCTGCAGCGTCTGTCTTGGAGCAGCCATGGTACACCGCTGAAACGTCATGAACATGT
GCAGTTTAATGAGTTCCTGATGATGGACATCTATAAATACCATCTGCTGGGCCATAAACCGAGCCAGCAT
AATCCGAAACTGAACAAAAATCCGGGTCCGACCCTGGAACTGCAGGATGGTCCGGGTGCACCGACACCGG
TTCTGAATCAGCCTGGCGCACCGAAAACCCAGATTTTTATGAACGGTGCATGTAGCCCGAGTCTGCTGCC
GACCCTGAGTGCACCGATGCCGTTTCCGCTGCCGGTTGTTCCGGATTATAGCAGCAGTACCTACCTGTTT
CGTCTGATGGCAGTTGTTGTTCATCATGGTGATATGCATAGCGGTCATTTTGTTACCTATCGTCGTAGCC
CTCCGAGCGCACGTAATCCGCTGAGCACCAGTAATCAGTGGCTGTGGGTTAGTGATGATACCGTTCGTAA
AGCAAGCCTGCAAGAAGTTCTGAGCAGCAGCGCATATCTGCTGTTTTACGAGCGTGTTCTGAGCCGTATG
CAGCATCAGAGCCAAGAATGTAAAAGCGAAGAATAAAAACATCACCATCACCATCACTAAGTGATTAACC
TCAGGTGCAGGCTGCCTATCAGAAGGTGGTGGCTGGTGTGGCCAATGCCCTGGCTCACAAATACCACTGA
GATCGATCTTTTTCCCTCTGCCAAAAATTATGGGGACATCATGAAGCCCCTTGAGCATCTGACTTCTGGC
TAATAAAGGAAATTTATTTTCATTGCAATAGTGTGTTGGAATTTTTTGTGTCTCTCACTCGGAAGGACAT
ATGGGAGGGCAAATCATTTAAAACATCAGAATGAGTATTTGGTTTAGAGTTTGGCAACATATGCCCATAT
GTAACTAGCATAACCCCTTGGGGCCTCTAAACGGGTCTTGAGGGGTTTTTTGCTGAAAGCATGCGGAGGA
AATTCTCCTTGAAGTTTCCCTGGTGTTCAAAGTAAAGGAGTTTGCACCAGACGCACCTCTGTTCACTGGT
CCGGCGTATTAAAACACGATACATTGTTATTAGTACATTTATTAAGCGCTAGATTCTGTGCGTTGTTGAT
TTACAGACAATTGTTGTACGTATTTTAATAATTCATTAAATTTATAATCTTTAGGGTGGTATGTTAGAGC
GAAAATCAAATGATTTTCAGCGTCTTTATATCTGAATTTAAATATTAAATCCTCAATAGATTTGTAAAAT
AGGTTTCGATTAGTTTCAAACAAGGGTTGTTTTTCCGAACCGATGGCTGGACTATCTAATGGATTTTCGC
TCAACGCCACAAAACTTGCCAAATCTTGTAGCAGCAATCTAGCTTTGTCGATATTCGTTTGTGTTTTGTT
TTGTAATAAAGGTTCGACGTCGTTCAAAATATTATGCGCTTTTGTATTTCTTTCATCACTGTCGTTAGTG
TACAATTGACTCGACGTAAACACGTTAAATAGAGCTTGGACATATTTAACATCGGGCGTGTTAGCTTTAT
TAGGCCGATTATCGTCGTCGTCCCAACCCTCGTCGTTAGAAGTTGCTTCCGAAGACGATTTTGCCATAGC
CACACGACGCCTATTAATTGTGTCGGCTAACACGTCCGCGATCAAATTTGTAGTTGAGCTTTTTGGAATT
GCGATCGCATAACTTCGTATAGCATACATTATACGAAGTTATAAGCTCGGAACGCTGCGCTCGGTCGTTC
GGCTGCGGCGAGCGGTATCAGCTCACTCAAAGGCGGTAATACGGTTATCCACAGAATCAGGGGATAACGC
AGGAAAGAACATGTGAGCAAAAGGCCAGCAAAAGGCCAGGAACCGTAAAAAGGCCGCGTTGCTGGCGTTT
TTCCATAGGCTCCGCCCCCTGACGAGCATCACAAAAATCGACGCTCAAGTCAGAGGTGGCGAAACCCGAC
AGGACTATAAAGATACCAGGCGTTTCCCCCTGGAAGCTCCCTCGTGCGCTCTCCTGTTCCGACCCTGCCG
CTTACCGGATACCTGTCCGCCTTTCTCCCTTCGGGAAGCGTGGCGCTTTCTCATAGCTCACGCTGTAGGT
ATCTCAGTTCGGTGTAGGTCGTTCGCTCCAAGCTGGGCTGTGTGCACGAACCCCCCGTTCAGCCCGACCG
CTGCGCCTTATCCGGTAACTATCGTCTTGAGTCCAACCCGGTAAGACACGACTTATCGCCACTGGCAGCA
GCCACTGGTAACAGGATTAGCAGAGCGAGGTATGTAGGCGGTGCTACAGAGTTCTTGAAGTGGTGGCCTA
ACTACGGCTACACTAGAAGAACAGTATTTGGTATCTGCGCTCTGCTGAAGCCAGTTACCTTCGGAAAAAG
AGTTGGTAGCTCTTGATCCGGCAAACAAACCACCGCTGGTAGCGGTGGTTTTTTTGTTTGCAAGCAGCAG
ATTACGCGCAGAAAAAAAGGATCTCAAGAAGATCCTTTGTTACCAATGCTTAATCAGTGAGGCACCTATC
TCAGCGATCTGTCTATTTCGTTCATCCATAGTTGCCTGACTCCCCGTCGTGTAGATAACTACGATACGGG
AGGGCTTACCATCTGGCCCCAGTGCTGCAATGATACCGCGAGACCCACGCTCACCGGCTCCAGATTTATC
AGCAATAAACCAGCCAGCCGGAAGGGCCGAGCGCAGAAGTGGTCCTGCAACTTTATCCGCCTCCATCCAG
TCTATTAATTGTTGCCGGGAAGCTAGAGTAAGTAGTTCGCCAGTTAATAGTTTGCGCAACGTTGTTGCCA
TTGCTACAGGCATCGTGGTGTCACGCTCGTCGTTTGGTATGGCTTCATTCAGCTCCGGTTCCCAACGATC
AAGGCGAGTTACATGATCCCCCATGTTGTGCAAAAAAGCGGTTAGCTCCTTCGGTCCTCCGATCGTTGTC
AGAAGTAAGTTGGCCGCAGTGTTATCACTCATGGTTATGGCAGCACTGCATAATTCTCTTACTGTCATGC
CATCCGTAAGATGCTTTTCTGTGACTGGTGAGTACTCAACCAAGTCATTCTGAGAATAGTGTATGCGGCG
ACCGAGTTGCTCTTGCCCGGCGTCAATACGGGATAATACCGCGCCACATAGCAGAACTTTAAAAGTGCTC
ATCATTGGAAAACGTTCTTCGGGGCGAAAACTCTCAAGGATCTTACCGCTGTTGAGATCCAGTTCGATGT
AACCCACTCGTGCACCCAACTGATCTTCAGCATCTTTTACTTTCACCAGCGTTTCTGGGTGAGCAAAAAC
AGGAAGGCAAAATGCCGCAAAAAAGGGAATAAGGGCGACACGGAAATGTTGAATACTCATACTCTTCCTT
TTTCAATATTATTGAAGCATTTATCAGGGTTATTGTCTCATGTCCGCGCGTT
