>Addgene plasmid #110748 | Human USP30 (1-517, WT, MG-38-11) | depositor partial sequence | sequence record 208259 | insert
TATATTATAGTTAAATAAGAATTATTATCAAATCATTTGTATATTAATTAAAATACTATACTGTAAATTA
CATTTTATTTACAATCAAAGGAGATATACCATGCTGAGCAGCCGTGCCGAAGCAGCAATGACCGCAGCAG
ATCGTGCAATTCAGCGTTTTCTGCGTACCGGTGCAGCAGTTCGTTATAAAGTTATGAAAAACTGGGGTGT
GATTGGTGGTATTGCAGCAGCACTGGCAGCAGGTATTTATGTTATTTGGGGTCCGATTACCGAACGTAAA
AAACGTCGTAAAGGTCTGGTTCCGGGTCTGGTTAATCTGGGTAATACCTGTTTTATGAATAGCCTGCTGC
AGGGTCTGAGCGCATGTCCGGCATTTATTCGTTGGCTGGAAGAATTCACCAGCCAGTATAGCCGTGATCA
GAAAGAACCGCCTAGCCATCAGTATCTGAGCCTGACCCTGCTGCATCTGCTGAAAGCACTGAGCTGTCAA
GAGGTTACCGATGATGAAGTTCTGGATGCAAGCTGTCTGCTGGATGTTCTGCGTATGTATCGTTGGCAGA
TTAGCAGCTTTGAAGAACAGGATGCACATGAACTGTTTCATGTTATTACCAGCAGCCTGGAAGATGAACG
TGATCGTCAGCCTCGTGTTACCCACCTGTTTGATGTTCATAGCCTGGAACAGCAGAGCGAAATTACCCCG
AAACAAATTACCTGTCGTACCCGTGGTAGTCCGCATCCGACCAGCAATCATTGGAAAAGCCAGCATCCGT
TTCATGGTCGTCTGACCAGTAATATGGTTTGTAAACATTGCGAACATCAGAGTCCGGTTCGTTTTGATAC
CTTTGATAGCCTGAGCCTGTCAATTCCGGCAGCAACCTGGGGTCATCCGCTGACCCTGGATCATTGTCTG
CATCATTTCATTAGCAGCGAAAGCGTTCGTGATGTTGTTTGTGATAACTGCACCAAAATTGAAGCAAAAG
GCACCCTGAATGGTGAAAAAGTTGAACATCAGCGTACCACCTTTGTGAAACAGCTGAAACTGGGTAAACT
GCCGCAGTGTCTGTGTATTCATCTGCAGCGTCTGTCTTGGAGCAGCCATGGTACACCGCTGAAACGTCAT
GAACATGTGCAGTTTAATGAGTTCCTGATGATGGACATCTATAAATACCATCTGCTGGGCCATAAACCGA
GCCAGCATAATCCGAAACTGAACAAAAATCCGGGTCCGACCCTGGAACTGCAGGATGGTCCGGGTGCACC
GACACCGGTTCTGAATCAGCCTGGCGCACCGAAAACCCAGATTTTTATGAACGGTGCATGTAGCCCGAGT
CTGCTGCCGACCCTGAGTGCACCGATGCCGTTTCCGCTGCCGGTTGTTCCGGATTATAGCAGCAGTACCT
ACCTGTTTCGTCTGATGGCAGTTGTTGTTCATCATGGTGATATGCATAGCGGTCATTTTGTTACCTATCG
TCGTAGCCCTCCGAGCGCACGTAATCCGCTGAGCACCAGTAATCAGTGGCTGTGGGTTAGTGATGATACC
GTTCGTAAAGCAAGCCTGCAAGAAGTTCTGAGCAGCAGCGCATATCTGCTGTTTTACGAGCGTGTTCTGA
GCCGTATGCAGCATCAGAGCCAAGAATGTAAAAGCGAAGAATAAAAACATCACCATCACCATCACTAAGT
GATTAAC
